>Addgene plasmid #101083 | p16 GPS1 | addgene full sequence | sequence record 194535 | Addgene NGS Result
CCGGGATTCTTTGCGGATTCGATCAGCGGCCGCTTGCCACGATTCACCGGGGCGTGCTTCTGCCTCGATG
CGTTGCCGCTGGGCGGCCTGCGCGGCCTTCAACTTCTCCACCAGGTCATCACCCAGCGCCGCGCCGATTT
GTACCGGGCCGGATGGTTTGCGACCGCTCACGCCGATTCCTCGGGCTTGGGGGTTCCAGTGCCATTGCAG
GGCCGGCAGACAACCCAGCCGCTTACGCCTGGCCAACCGCCCGTTCCTCCACACATGGGGCATTCCACGG
CGTCGGTGCCTGGTTGTTCTTGATTTTCCATGCCGCCTCCTTTAGCCGCTAAAATTCATCTACTCATTTA
TTCATTTGCTCATTTACTCTGGTAGCTGCGCGATGTATTCAGATAGCAGCTCGGTAATGGTCTTGCCTTG
GCGTACCGCGTACATCTTCAGCTTGGTGTGATCCTCCGCCGGCAACTGAAAGTTGACCCGCTTCATGGCT
GGCGTGTCTGCCAGGCTGGCCAACGTTGCAGCCTTGCTGCTGCGTGCGCTCGGACGGCCGGCACTTAGCG
TGTTTGTGCTTTTGCTCATTTTCTCTTTACCTCATTAACTCAAATGAGTTTTGATTTAATTTCAGCGGCC
AGCGCCTGGACCTCGCGGGCAGCGTCGCCCTCGGGTTCTGATTCAAGAACGGTTGTGCCGGCGGCGGCAG
TGCCTGGGTAGCTCACGCGCTGCGTGATACGGGACTCAAGAATGGGCAGCTCGTACCCGGCCAGCGCCTC
GGCAACCTCACCGCCGATGCGCGTGCCTTTGATCGCCCGCGACACGACAAAGGCCGCTTGTAGCCTTCCA
TCCGTGACCTCAATGCGCTGCTTAACCAGCTCCACCAGGTCGGCGGTGGCCCATATGTCGTAAGGGCTTG
GCTGCACCGGAATCAGCACGAAGTCGGCTGCCTTGATCGCGGACACAGCCAAGTCCGCCGCCTGGGGCGC
TCCGTCGATCACTACGAAGTCGCGCCGGCCGATGGCCTTCACGTCGCGGTCAATCGTCGGGCGGTCGATG
CCGACAACGGTTAGCGGTTGATCTTCCCGCACGGCCGCCCAATCGCGGGCACTGCCCTGGGGATCGGAAT
CGACTAACAGAACATCGGCCCCGGCGAGTTGCAGGGCGCGGGCTAGATGGGTTGCGATGGTCGTCTTGCC
TGACCCGCCTTTCTGGTTAAGTACAGCGATAACCTTCATGCGTTCCCCTTGCGTATTTGTTTATTTACTC
ATCGCATCATATACGCAGCGACCGCATGACGCAAGCTGTTTTACTCAAATACACATCACCTTTTTAGACG
GCGGCGCTCGGTTTCTTCAGCGGCCAAGCTGGCCGGCCAGGCCGCCAGCTTGGCATCAGACAAACCGGCC
AGGATTTCATGCAGCCGCACGGTTGAGACGTGCGCGGGCGGCTCGAACACGTACCCGGCCGCGATCATCT
CCGCCTCGATCTCTTCGGTAATGAAAAACGGTTCGTCCTGGCCGTCCTGGTGCGGTTTCATGCTTGTTCC
TCTTGGCGTTCATTCTCGGCGGCCGCCAGGGCGTCGGCCTCGGTCAATGCGTCCTCACGGAAGGCACCGC
GCCGCCTGGCCTCGGTGGGCGTCACTTCCTCGCTGCGCTCAAGTGCGCGGTACAGGGTCGAGCGATGCAC
GCCAAGCAGTGCAGCCGCCTCTTTCACGGTGCGGCCTTCCTGGTCGATCAGCTCGCGGGCGTGCGCGATC
TGTGCCGGGGTGAGGGTAGGGCGGGGGCCAAACTTCACGCCTCGGGCCTTGGCGGCCTCGCGCCCGCTCC
GGGTGCGGTCGATGATTAGGGAACGCTCGAACTCGGCAATGCCGGCGAACACGGTCAACACCATGCGGCC
GGCCGGCGTGGTGGTGTCGGCCCACGGCTCTGCCAGGCTACGCAGGCCCGCGCCGGCCTCCTGGATGCGC
TCGGCAATGTCCAGTAGGTCGCGGGTGCTGCGGGCCAGGCGGTCTAGCCTGGTCACTGTCACAACGTCGC
CAGGGCGTAGGTGGTCAAGCATCCTGGCCAGCTCCGGGCGGTCGCGCCTGGTGCCGGTGATCTTCTCGGA
AAACAGCTTGGTGCAGCCGGCCGCGTGCAGTTCGGCCCGTTGGTTGGTCAAGTCCTGGTCGTCGGTGCTG
ACGCGGGCATAGCCCAGCAGGCCAGCGGCGGCGCTCTTGTTCATGGCGTAATGTCTCCGGTTCTAGTCGC
AAGTATTCTACTTTATGCGACTAAAACACGCGACAAGAAAACGCCAGGAAAAGGGCAGGGCGGCAGCCTG
TCGCGTAACTTAGGACTTGTGCGACATGTCGTTTTCAGAAGACGGCTGCACTGAACGTCAGAAGCCGACT
GCACTATAGCAGCGGAGGGGTTGGATCAAAGTACTTTAAAGTACTTTGATCCCGAGGGGAACCCTGTGGT
TGGCATGCACATACAAATGGACGAACGGATAAACCTTTTCACGCCCTTTTAAATATCCGATTATTCTAAT
AAACGCTCTTTTCTCTTAGGTTTACCCGCCAATATATCCTGTCAAACACTGATAGTTTAAACTGAAGGCG
GGAAACGACAATCTGATCCAAGCTCAAGCTGCTCTAGCCAATACGCAAACCGCCTCTCCCCGCGCGTTGG
CCGATTCATTAATGCAGCTGGCACGACAGGTTTCCCGACTGGAAAGCGGGCAGTGAGCGCAACGCAATTA
ATGTGAGTTAGCTCACTCATTAGGCACCCCAGGCTTTACACTTTATGCTTCCGGCTCGTATGTTGTGTGG
AATTGTGAGCGGATAACAATTTCACACAGGAAACAGCTATGACATGATTACGAATTCGAGCTCGGTACCT
GGAACCATCTTTTGGGTTCCTTTCTTCTTCTCTTTTTTTGTTTCTCTCTTAAAAGTCTTTTCTCTTTTCA
AGTGCTTCAAACAAAACTAATTTGTTATAAAGGGAGTTTCTCTATTTTATTATATAGCAAAAAACTTCCA
AAATTTCTCATTTCTGTGTTTAACCTTTTCGTACATCAGTTTTAAAGCACAGAGAGCTCAATGTTCTTCC
AATATCGTTATTAATAAATTTTGATTAAATTCAATCAAATCGGAGTTATATTACCACATGAGGTTAAAGG
GCCATATTAAAAAGTCTGCACTTCATATGAGCAACAAGGCTTTTATGTCTTTATGGTTGATTTGATGGCC
CATATATGATAGTTCAAAGGCCCATATTAAAAAATGCCCTAACATGATTCGATTCGTATATAAAGACGCT
TAATGTGACAAGCGAACTTGCTCATTAGGGTTTCTCATCTACGACGGCGTGGGGTACCCGGGGATCCTCT
AGAGCTCATGATGCTCGAGGTTTCTAAAGGTGAAGAATTGTTTACGGGCGTCGTCCCGATCCTCGTGGAA
CTCGACGGGGATGTTAACGGGCATAAGTTTTCGGTCAGCGGGGAAGGGGAGGGGGACGCGACGTATGGGA
AGCTCACTCTCAAGCTGATCTGTACGACGGGGAAACTCCCGGTCCCGTGGCCGACGCTGGTCACGACGCT
GGGATACGGGCTCCAATGCTTTGCGAGGTATCCGGACCACATGAAACAGCATGACTTTTTCAAATCGGCG
ATGCCGGAGGGATACGTGCAGGAACGGACGATCTTTTTCAAAGACGATGGGAACTATAAGACGCGGGCGG
AAGTCAAGTTTGAAGGGGACACGCTCGTCAACCGGATCGAACTCAAGGGGATTGACTTCAAAGAGGATGG
GAACATACTCGGCCATAAGCTCGAATACAATTACAACTCGCATAACGTATACATCACCGCGGATAAGCAA
AAGAACGGGATCAAAGCCAATTTCAAAATCCGGCATAACATAGAGGATGGGGGGGTCCAACTGGCGGATC
ACTATCAGCAAAACACGCCGATAGGGGATGGGCCGGTCCTCCTCCCGGATAACCATTACCTCTCGTACCA
AAGCGCGCTCTTCAAGGACCCGAATGAGAAACGGGACCACATGGTTCTCCTGGAGTTCCTCACGGCGGCG
GGCATAGGTACCGATATCACAAGTTTGTACAAAAAAGCAGGCTTCGATGAGCTTCTAGCTGTTCTTGGTT
ACAAGGTTAGGTCATCCGAAATGGCTGATGTTGCTCAGAAACTCGAGCAGCTTGAAGTTATGATGTCTAA
TGTTCAAGAAGACGATCTTTCTCAACTCGCTACTGAGACTGTTCACTATAATCCGGCGGAGCTTTACACG
TGGCTTGATTCTATGCTCACCGACCTTAATCCTCCGTCGTCTAACGCCGAGTACGATGCAAGTGGCGCGC
CTGGGGCCGGCCGAAGTTCTGGAATGGCTGGAAGTGAAGAAGTTAATCTTATTGAGAGCAAGACAGTGGT
TCCTCTCAATACATGGGTTCTAATATCCAACTTTAAGCTAGCTTACAATCTCCTGCGTCGCCCTGACGGA
ACTTTTAACCGTCATCTCGCAGAGTTTCTAGACCGGAAAGTCCCTGCAAATGCCAACCCTGTTAATGGGG
TCTTCTCTTTTGATGTGATCATCGATCGCCAAACTAATTTGCTTAGCAGAGTTTACAGACCAGCTGATGC
TGGCACTTCACCAAGTATTACTGATCTACAGAATCCTGTTGATGGTGAAATAGTGCCTGTTATTGTCTTC
TTTCATGGTGGAAGCTTTGCACATTCTTCTGCAAACAGTGCTATTTATGATACTCTTTGTCGTAGGCTTG
TTGGTTTGTGTGGTGCTGTTGTTGTCTCTGTGAATTATCGTCGTGCACCAGAGAATCGATACCCTTGTGC
TTATGATGATGGATGGGCTGTTTTGAAATGGGTCAACTCGAGTTCTTGGCTTAGAAGCAAGAAAGACTCA
AAGGTTCGTATTTTCTTGGCGGGTGATAGCTCTGGGGGTAACATTGTGCATAATGTCGCGGTAAGAGCGG
TTGAGTCAAGGATCGATGTTTTGGGGAACATTTTGCTTAACCCTATGTTTGGAGGGACCGAAAGAACGGA
ATCTGAGAAACGTTTGGATGGGAAGTACTTTGTTACGGTTAGAGACCGAGATTGGTATTGGAGAGCGTTT
CTTCCTGAGGGTGAAGACAGAGAGCATCCAGCGTGTAGCCCGTTTGGCCCGAGAAGCAAGAGTCTAGAAG
GGTTGAGTTTCCCCAAGAGTCTTGTCGTTGTAGCGGGTTTAGATTTGATTCAAGATTGGCAATTGAAGTA
CGCGGAAGGGCTCAAGAAAGCGGGTCAAGAGGTGAAGCTTCTTTACTTGGAGCAAGCCACTATTGGCTTC
TACTTATTGCCTAACAACAATCACTTCCATACCGTTATGGATGAGATAGCTGCATTTGTAAACGCAGAAT
GCCAACACCCAGCTTTCTTGTACAAAGTGGTGATATCGACTAGTGTGAGCAAGGGCGAGGAGCTGTTCAC
CGGGGTGGTGCCCATCCTGGTCGAGCTGGACGGCGACGTAAACGGCCACAAGTTCAGCGTGTCCGGCGAG
GGCGAGGGCGATGCCACCTACGGCAAGCTGACCCTGAAGTTCATCTGCACCACCGGTAAGCTGCCCGTGC
CCTGGCCCACCCTCGTGACCACCCTGACCTGGGGCGTGCAGTGCTTCGCCCGCTACCCCGACCACATGAA
GCAGCACGACTTCTTCAAGTCCGCCATGCCCGAAGGCTACGTCCAGGAGCGCACCATCTTCTTCAAGGAC
GACGGCAACTACAAGACCCGCGCCGAGGTGAAGTTCGAGGGCGACACCCTGGTGAACCGCATCGAGCTGA
AGGGCATCGACTTCAAGGAGGACGGCAACATCCTGGGGCACAAGCTGGAGTACAACGCCATCAGCGACAA
CGTCTATATCACCGCCGACAAGCAGAAGAACGGCATCAAGGCCAACTTCAAGATCCGCCACAACATCGAG
GACGGCAGCGTGCAGCTCGCCGACCACTACCAGCAGAACACCCCCATCGGCGACGGCCCCGTGCTGCTGC
CCGACAACCACTACCTGAGCACCCAGTCCGCCCTGTTCAAAGACCCCAACGAGAAGCGCGATCACATGGT
CCTGCTGGAGTTCCTGACCGCCGCCGGGATCACTCTCGGCATGGACGAGCTGTACAAGGAACAAAAATTG
ATAAGTGAGGAAGATTTATAAGGGCCCGGGACGTCCGCGGAGATCTACGCGTGTCGACTCGAGATATCCA
ACTAGTTGGCTGCAGAGCTTTCGTTCGTATCATCGGTTTCGACAACGTTCGTCAAGTTCAATGCATCAGT
TTCATTGCGCACACACCAGAATCCTACTGAGTTTGAGTATTATGGCATTGGGAAAACTGTTTTTCTTGTA
CCATTTGTTGTGCTTGTAATTTACTGTGTTTTTTATTCGGTTTTCGCTATCGAACTGTGAAATGGAAATG
GATGGAGAAGAGTTAATGAATGATATGGTCCTTTTGTTCATTCTCAAATTAATATTATTTGTTTTTTCTC
TTATTTGTTGTGTGTTGAATTTGAAATTATAAGAGATATGCAAACATTTTGTTTTGAGTAAAAATGTGTC
AAATCGTGGCCTCTAATGACCGAAGTTAATATGAGGAGTAAAACACTTGTAGTTGTACCATTATGCTTAT
TCACTAGGCAACAAATATATTTTCAGACCTAGAAAAGCTGCAAATGTTACTGAATACAAGTATGTCCTCT
TGTGTTTTAGACATTTATGAACTTTCCTTTATGTAATTTTCCAGAATCCTTGTCAGATTCTAATCATTGC
TTTATAATTATAGTTATACTCATGGATTTGTAGTTGAGTATGAAAATATTTTTTAATGCATTTTATGACT
TGCCAATTGATTGACAACATGCATCAAGCTTGGCACTGGCCGTCGTTTTACAACGTCGTGACTGGGAAAA
CCCTGGCGTTACCCAACTTAATCGCCTTGCAGCACATCCCCCTTTCGCCAGCTGGCGTAATAGCGAAGAG
GCCCGCACCGATCGCCCTTCCCAACAGTTGCGCAGCCTGAATGGCGAATGCTAGAGCAGCTTGCCAATCG
AGGCCGACCAACCGCAAGCGTTGTCAGTGTTGCAAAGCGCTCTGTGTGGGCCTACTTTAATTGCTTCCAG
TGTTAAATTGGCGAAAGGCAATAATATCGCAAAATATTGTGTTGTAAAATGTAATTATGTTTTAATTTCA
TGGAAATGTTTGAGCATAATTTTTATTAATGTACTAAATTACTGTTTTGTTAAATGCAATTTTGCTTTCT
CGGGATTTTAATATCAAAATCTATTTAGAAATACACAATATTTTGTTGCAGGCTTGCTGGAGAATCGATC
TGCTATCATAAAAATTACAAAAAAATTTTATTTGCCTCAATTATTTTAGGATTGGTATTAAGGACGCTTA
AATTATTTGTCGGGTCACTACGCATCATTGTGATTGAGAAGATCAGCGATACGAAATATTCGTAGTACTA
TCGATAATTTATTTGAAAATTCATAAGAAAAGCAAACGTTACATGAATTGATGAAACAATACAAAGACAG
ATAAAGCCACGCACATTTAGGATATTGGCCGAGATTACTGAATATTGAGTAAGATCACGGAATTTCTGAC
AGGAGCATGTCTTCAATTCAGCCCAAATGGCAGTTGAAATACTCAAACCGCCCCATATGCAGGAGCGGAT
CATTCATTGTTTGTTTGGTTGCCTTTGCCAACATGGGAGTCCAAGGTTTCAGGGAAGCTGGAATTCCGGG
GTGGGCGAAGAACTCCAGCATGAGATCCCCGCGCTGGAGGATCATCCAGCCGGCGTCCCGGAAAACGATT
CCGAAGCCCAACCTTTCATAGAAGGCGGCGGTGGAATCGAAATCTCGTGATGGCAGGTTGGGCGTCGCTT
GGTCGGTCATTTCGAACCCCAGAGTCCCGCTCAGAAGAACTCGTCAAGAAGGCGATAGAAGGCGATGCGC
TGCGAATCGGGAGCGGCGATACCGTAAAGCACGAGGAAGCGGTCAGCCCATTCGCCGCCAAGCTCTTCAG
CAATATCACGGGTAGCCAACGCTATGTCCTGATAGCGGTCCGCCACACCCAGCCGGCCACAGTCGATGAA
TCCAGAAAAGCGGCCATTTTCCACCATGATATTCGGCAAGCAGGCATCGCCATGGGTCACGACGAGATCC
TCGCCGTCGGGCATGCGCGCCTTGAGCCTGGCGAACAGTTCGGCTGGCGCGAGCCCCTGATGCTCTTCGT
CCAGATCATCCTGATCGACAAGACCGGCTTCCATCCGAGTACGTGCTCGCTCGATGCGATGTTTCGCTTG
GTGGTCGAATGGGCAGGTAGCCGGATCAAGCGTATGCAGCCGCCGCATTGCATCAGCCATGATGGATACT
TTCTCGGCAGGAGCAAGGTGAGATGACAGGAGATCCTGCCCCGGCACTTCGCCCAATAGCAGCCAGTCCC
TTCCCGCTTCAGTGACAACGTCGAGCACAGCTGCGCAAGGAACGCCCGTCGTGGCCAGCCACGATAGCCG
CGCTGCCTCGTCCTGGAGTTCATTCAGGGCACCGGACAGGTCGGTCTTGACAAAAAGAACCGGGCGCCCC
TGCGCTGACAGCCGGAACACGGCGGCATCAGAGCAGCCGATTGTCTGTTGTGCCCAGTCATAGCCGAATA
GCCTCTCCACCCAAGCGGCCGGAGAACCTGCGTGCAATCCATCTTGTTCAATCATGCGAAACGATCCGGG
GAATTCGCTAGAGTCGATTTGGTGTATCGAGATTGGTTATGAAATTCAGATGCTAGTGTAATGTATTGGT
AATTTGGGAAGATATAATAGGAAGCAAGGCTATTTATCCATTTCTGAAAAGGCGAAATGGCGTCACCGCG
AGCGTCACGCGCATTCCGTTCTTGCTGTAAAGCGTTGTTTGGTACACTTTTGACTAGCGAGGCTTGGCGT
GTCAGCGTATCTATTCAAAAGTCGTTAATGGCTGCGGATCAAGAAAAAGTTGGAATAGAAACAGAATACC
CGCGAAATTCAGGCCCGGTTGCCATGTCCTACACGCCGAAATAAACGACCAAATTAGTAGAAAAATAAAA
ACTGACTCGGATACTTACGTCACGTCTTGCGCACTGATTTGAAAAATCTCAATATAAACAAAGACGGCCA
CAAGAAAAAACCAAAACACCGATATTCATTAATCTTATCTAGTTTCTCAAAAAAATTCATATCTTCCACA
CGTGAAAATGCCAATTTCTCAGACCTACCTCGGCTCTGCGAAGGCCCCCGCTGGTATCAAAAGTTTTTAT
TTCATCCGACATGGCGCGACCGACCTCAACGAGAAGGAAATTGTCGTGAACGGTGAGAAGCTCTGGGGCG
TGCAAGGTTCCGGAACGAACATCGGTCTCAATGCAAAAGGGGAACGCCAGGCTCTGTTGGCCCCTCGAAA
TTCGGCGTTAATTCAGTACATTAAAAACGTCCGCAATGTGTTATTAAGTTGTCTAAGCGTCAATTTGTTT
ACACCACAATATATCCTGCCACCAGCCAGCCAACAGCTCCCCGACCGGCAGCTCGGCACAAAATCACCAC
TCGATACAGGCAGCCCATCAGTCCGGGACGGCGTCAGCGGGAGAGCCGTTGTAAGGCGGCAGACTTTGCT
CATGTTACCGATGCTATTCGGAAGAACGGCAACTAAGCTGCCGGGTTTGAAACACGGATGATCTCGCGGA
GGGTAGCATGTTGATTGTAACGATGACAGAGCGTTGCTGCCTGTGATCAATTCGGGCACGAACCCAGTGG
ACATAAGCCTGTTCGGTTCGTAAGCTGTAATGCAAGTAGCGTATGCGCTCACGCAACTGGTCCAGAACCT
TGACCGAACGCAGCGGTGGTAACGGCGCAGTGGCGGTTTTCATGGCTTGTTATGACTGTTTTTTTGGGGT
ACAGTCTATGCCTCGGGCATCCAAGCAGCAAGCGCGTTACGCCGTGGGTCGATGTTTGATGTTATGGAGC
AGCAACGATGTTACGCAGCAGGGCAGTCGCCCTAAAACAAAGTTAAACATCATGGGGGAAGCGGTGATCG
CCGAAGTATCGACTCAACTATCAGAGGTAGTTGGCGTCATCGAGCGCCATCTCGAACCGACGTTGCTGGC
CGTACATTTGTACGGCTCCGCAGTGGATGGCGGCCTGAAGCCACACAGTGATATTGATTTGCTGGTTACG
GTGACCGTAAGGCTTGATGAAACAACGCGGCGAGCTTTGATCAACGACCTTTTGGAAACTTCGGCTTCCC
CTGGAGAGAGCGAGATTCTCCGCGCTGTAGAAGTCACCATTGTTGTGCACGACGACATCATTCCGTGGCG
TTATCCAGCTAAGCGCGAACTGCAATTTGGAGAATGGCAGCGCAATGACATTCTTGCAGGTATCTTCGAG
CCAGCCACGATCGACATTGATCTGGCTATCTTGCTGACAAAAGCAAGAGAACATAGCGTTGCCTTGGTAG
GTCCAGCGGCGGAGGAACTCTTTGATCCGGTTCCTGAACAGGATCTATTTGAGGCGCTAAATGAAACCTT
AACGCTATGGAACTCGCCGCCCGACTGGGCTGGCGATGAGCGAAATGTAGTGCTTACGTTGTCCCGCATT
TGGTACAGCGCAGTAACCGGCAAAATCGCGCCGAAGGATGTCGCTGCCGACTGGGCAATGGAGCGCCTGC
CGGCCCAGTATCAGCCCGTCATACTTGAAGCTAGACAGGCTTATCTTGGACAAGAAGAAGATCGCTTGGC
CTCGCGCGCAGATCAGTTGGAAGAATTTGTCCACTACGTGAAAGGCGAGATCACCAAGGTAGTCGGCAAA
TAATGTCTAGCTAGAAATTCGTTCAAGCCGACGCCGCTTCGCGGCGCGGCTTAACTCAAGCGTTAGATGC
ACTAAGCACATAATTGCTCACAGCCAAACTATCAGGTCAAGTCTGCTTTTATTATTTTTAAGCGTGCATA
ATAAGCCCTACACAAATTGGGAGATATATCATGCATGACCAAAATCCCTTAACGTGAGTTTTCGTTCCAC
TGAGCGTCAGACCCCGTAGAAAAGATCAAAGGATCTTCTTGAGATCCTTTTTTTCTGCGCGTAATCTGCT
GCTTGCAAACAAAAAAACCACCGCTACCAGCGGTGGTTTGTTTGCCGGATCAAGAGCTACCAACTCTTTT
TCCGAAGGTAACTGGCTTCAGCAGAGCGCAGATACCAAATACTGTCCTTCTAGTGTAGCCGTAGTTAGGC
CACCACTTCAAGAACTCTGTAGCACCGCCTACATACCTCGCTCTGCTAATCCTGTTACCAGTGGCTGCTG
CCAGTGGCGATAAGTCGTGTCTTACCGGGTTGGACTCAAGACGATAGTTACCGGATAAGGCGCAGCGGTC
GGGCTGAACGGGGGGTTCGTGCACACAGCCCAGCTTGGAGCGAACGACCTACACCGAACTGAGATACCTA
CAGCGTGAGCTATGAGAAAGCGCCACGCTTCCCGAAGGGAGAAAGGCGGACAGGTATCCGGTAAGCGGCA
GGGTCGGAACAGGAGAGCGCACGAGGGAGCTTCCAGGGGGAAACGCCTGGTATCTTTATAGTCCTGTCGG
GTTTCGCCACCTCTGACTTGAGCGTCGATTTTTGTGATGCTCGTCAGGGGGGCGGAGCCTATGGAAAAAC
GCCAGCAACGCGGCCTTTTTACGGTTCCTGGCCTTTTGCTGGCCTTTTGCTCACATGTTCTTTCCTGCGT
TATCCCCTGATTCTGTGGATAACCGTATTACCGCCTTTGAGTGAGCTGATACCGCTCGCCGCAGCCGAAC
GACCGAGCGCAGCGAGTCAGTGAGCGAGGAAGCGGAAGAGCGCCTGATGCGGTATTTTCTCCTTACGCAT
CTGTGCGGTATTTCACACCGCATATGGTGCACTCTCAGTACAATCTGCTCTGATGCCGCATAGTTAAGCC
AGTATACACTCCGCTATCGCTACGTGACTGGGTCATGGCTGCGCCCCGACACCCGCCAACACCCGCTGAC
GCGCCCTGACGGGCTTGTCTGCTCCCGGCATCCGCTTACAGACAAGCTGTGACCGTCTCCGGGAGCTGCA
TGTGTCAGAGGTTTTCACCGTCATCACCGAAACGCGCGAGGCAGGGTGCCTTGATGTGGGCGCCGGCGGT
CGAGTGGCGACGGCGCGGCTTGTCCGCGCCCTGGTAGATTGCCTGGCCGTAGGCCAGCCATTTTTGAGCG
GCCAGCGGCCGCGATAGGCCGACGCGAAGCGGCGGGGCGTAGGGAGCGCAGCGACCGAAGGGTAGGCGCT
TTTTGCAGCTCTTCGGCTGTGCGCTGGCCAGACAGTTATGCACAGGCCAGGCGGGTTTTAAGAGTTTTAA
TAAGTTTTAAAGAGTTTTAGGCGGAAAAATCGCCTTTTTTCTCTTTTATATCAGTCACTTACATGTGTGA
CCGGTTCCCAATGTACGGCTTTGGGTTCCCAATGTACGGGTTCCGGTTCCCAATGTACGGCTTTGGGTTC
CCAATGTACGTGCTATCCACAGGAAAGAGACCTTTTCGACCTTTTTCCCCTGCTAGGGCAATTTGCCCTA
GCATCTGCTCCGTACATTAGGAACCGGCGGATGCTTCGCCCTCGATCAGGTTGCGGTAGCGCATGACTAG
GATCGGGCCAGCCTGCCCCGCCTCCTCCTTCAAATCGTACTCCGGCAGGTCATTTGACCCGATCAGCTTG
CGCACGGTGAAACAGAACTTCTTGAACTCTCCGGCGCTGCCACTGCGTTCGTAGATCGTCTTGAACAACC
ATCTGGCTTCTGCCTTGCCTGCGGCGCGGCGTGCCAGGCGGTAGAGAAAACGGCCGATGCCGGGATCGAT
CAAAAAGTAATCGGGGTGAACCGTCAGCACGTCCGGGTTCTTGCCTTCTGTGATCTCGCGGTACATCCAA
TCAGCTAGCTCGATCTCGATGTACTCCGGCCGCCCGGTTTCGCTCTTTACGATCTTGTAGCGGCTAATCA
AGGCTTCACCCTCGGATACCGTCACCAGGCGGCCGTTCTTGGCCTTCTTCGTACGCTGCATGGCAACGTG
CGTGGTGTTTAACCGAATGCAGGTTTCTACCAGGTCGTCTTTCTGCTTTCCGCCATCGGCTCGCCGGCAG
AACTTGAGTACGTCCGCAACGTGTGGACGGAACACGCGGCCGGGCTTGTCTCCCTTCCCTTCCCGGTATC
GGTTCATGGATTCGGTTAGATGGGAAACCGCCATCAGTACCAGGTCGTAATCCCACACACTGGCCATGCC
GGCCGGCCCTGCGGAAACCTCTACGTGCCCGTCTGGAAGCTCGTAGCGGATCACCTCGCCAGCTCGTCGG
TCACGCTTCGACAGACGGAAAACGGCCACGTCCATGATGCTGCGACTATCGCGGGTGCCCACGTCATAGA
GCATCGGAACGAAAAAATCTGGTTGCTCGTCGCCCTTGGGCGGCTTCCTAATCGACGGCGCACCGGCTGC
CGGCGGTTG
Features (pLannotate 1.2.2; 30 found; start..end, strand, type, name):
    600..1229    -  CDS            pVS1 StaA: stability protein from the Pseudomonas plasmid pVS1 (Heeb et al., 2000)
   1789..2190    -  CDS            Y4CG_SINFN (fragment): Protein inferred from homology: Swiss-Prot protein existence level 3. From Sinorhizobium fredii (strain NBRC 101917 / NGR234).
   2540..2564    -  misc_feature   RB T-DNA repeat: right border repeat from nopaline C58 T-DNA
   2628..2716    +  CDS            lacI (fragment): lac repressor; lacI; The lac repressor binds to the lac operator to inhibit transcription in E. coli. This inhibition can be relieved by adding lactose or isopropyl-β-D-thiogalactopyranoside (IPTG).
   2729..2750    +  protein_bind   CAP binding site: CAP binding activates transcription in the presence of cAMP. E. coli catabolite activator protein
   2765..2795    +  promoter       lac promoter: promoter for the E. coli lac operon
   2799..2821    +  protein_bind   lac operator (fragment): The lac repressor binds to the lac operator to inhibit transcription in E. coli. This inhibition can be relieved by adding lactose or isopropyl-β-D-thiogalactopyranoside (IPTG). lac repressor encoded by lacI
   2852..2869    +  misc_feature   MCS (fragment): pUC18/19 multiple cloning site
   3343..3364    +  misc_feature   MCS (fragment): pUC18/19 multiple cloning site
   3380..4093    +  CDS            YPet: YPet is a basic (constitutively fluorescent) yellow fluorescent protein published in 2005, derived from Aequorea victoria. It has moderate acid sensitivity.
   4100..4345    +  CDS            GAI (fragment): GAI_ARATH - Also known as RGA2 From Arabidopsis thaliana (Mouse-ear cress).
   4364..5395    +  CDS            GID1C: GID1C_ARATH - Also known as CXE19, GID1L3. Experimental evidence at protein level: Swiss-Prot protein existence level 1. Functions as soluble gibberellin (GA) receptor. GA is an essential hormone that regulates growth and development in plants. Binds with high affinity the biologically active gibberellin GA4, but has no affinity for the biologically inactive GAs. In response to GA, interacts with specific DELLA proteins, known as repressors of GA- induced growth, and targets them for degradation via proteasome. Seems to be required for GA signaling that controls root growth, seed germination a
   5397..5421    -  protein_bind   attB2: mutant version of attB; recombination site for the Gateway® BP reaction BP Clonase™
   5435..6148    +  CDS            Cerulean: Cerulean is a basic (constitutively fluorescent) cyan fluorescent protein published in 2004, derived from Aequorea victoria. It has low acid sensitivity.
   6246..6887    +  terminator     E9 terminator: terminator and polyadenylation signal from the pea rbcS-E9 gene
   6894..7048    +  CDS            lacZα (fragment): LacZα fragment of β-galactosidase; lacZ fragment
   7493..7745    -  terminator     MAS terminator: mannopine synthase terminator
   7762..7920    -  CDS            ble (fragment): BLE_KLEPN - Experimental evidence at protein level: Swiss-Prot protein existence level 1. Binding protein with a strong affinity to the bleomycin family of antibiotics. Binds to CL990; an antimitotic-antibiotic compound. From Klebsiella pneumoniae.
   7944..8735    -  CDS            neo: KKA2_KLEPN - Also known as kan, nptII. Experimental evidence at protein level: Swiss-Prot protein existence level 1. Resistance to kanamycin, neomycin, paromomycin, ribostamycin, butirosin and gentamicin B. From Klebsiella pneumoniae.
   8765..9145    -  promoter       MAS promoter: mannopine synthase promoter (Velten et al., 1984)
   9248..9442    +  CDS            mas1 (fragment): MAS1_AGRT9 - Protein inferred from homology: Swiss-Prot protein existence level 3. Reduces deoxy-fructosyl-glutamine to mannopine. From Agrobacterium tumefaciens (strain 15955).
   9517..9541    -  misc_feature   LB T-DNA repeat: left border repeat from nopaline C58 T-DNA
   9800..9823    +  promoter       Pc promoter (fragment): intI1 (promoter lies within the coding sequence); class 1 integron promoter
   9999..10055   +  CDS            GmR (fragment): gentamycin acetyltransferase; aacC1; confers resistance to gentamycin
  10066..10853   +  CDS            SmR (fragment): aminoglycoside adenylyltransferase (Murphy, 1985); aadA; confers resistance to spectinomycin and streptomycin
  11099..11687   +  rep_origin     ori: high-copy-number ColE1/pMB1/pBR322/pUC origin of replication
  11873..12013   -  misc_feature   bom: basis of mobility region from pBR322
  12115..12154   -  CDS            rop (fragment): Rop protein, which maintains plasmids at low copy number; rop
  12357..12551   -  rep_origin     pVS1 oriV: origin of replication for the Pseudomonas plasmid pVS1 (Heeb et al., 2000)
  12617..171     -  CDS            pVS1 RepA (across the origin): replication protein from the Pseudomonas plasmid pVS1 (Heeb et al., 2000)
