[The description below was written by a language model from this plasmid's Addgene catalogue record and pLannotate feature annotations shown in this document.]
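Description:
p16 GPS1 is a 13.5 kb plant expression binary vector built on the p16-Kan backbone and carrying the gibberellin (GA) biosensor GPS1, introduced by Gateway cloning. In bacteria it is maintained through a high-copy ColE1/pUC-type origin with an adjacent bom site, and it is selected with spectinomycin via an aadA (SmR) cassette. The pVS1 oriV, RepA and StaA functions provide replication and stable inheritance in Agrobacterium. Nopaline-type right and left T-DNA border repeats define the segment transferred into plant cells. This segment also contains a neo (nptII) gene between the mannopine synthase promoter and terminator, which gives aminoglycoside (kanamycin/G418-type) selection of transformed plants.

The payload is a single fusion reading frame of about 2.8 kb. As annotated, it runs from the yellow fluorescent protein YPet through a fragment of the Arabidopsis DELLA protein GAI and the soluble GA receptor GID1C, then across an attB2 Gateway scar into the cyan fluorescent protein Cerulean, and ends at the pea rbcS-E9 terminator. Because GID1C associates with DELLA proteins when it binds bioactive GA, placing these two domains between a cyan/yellow fluorophore pair is the arrangement of a FRET sensor, in which hormone binding would change energy transfer between the two fluorophores. The catalogue lists the p16 promoter (AT3G60245) as driving expression and a C-terminal cMyc tag. Neither is called out in the feature table, although an unannotated stretch lies upstream of YPet where the promoter would be expected. The associated work used the sensor to visualise GA gradients in elongating plant tissues.
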