Addgene plasmid #101083: p16 GPS1
Purpose: GA biosensor expression plasmid
Depositing lab: Wolf Frommer & Alexander Jones. Depositing organization: Carnegie Institution for Science. Publication: In vivo gibberellin gradients visualized in rapidly elongating tissues. Rizza A, Walia A, Lanquar V, Frommer WB, Jones AM. Nat Plants. 2017 Oct 2. doi: 10.1038/s41477-017-0021-9. PubMed 28970478.
Backbone
  Vector backbone: p16-Kan vector
  Backbone manufacturer: PMID: 24576426
  Vector type: Plant Expression
  Selectable markers: Neomycin (select with G418)
Growth in bacteria
  Bacterial resistance: Spectinomycin, 50 μg/mL
  Growth temperature: 37°C
  Growth strain: DH5alpha
  Copy number: High Copy
Gene/Insert
  Gene/Insert name: GPS1
  Species: A. thaliana (mustard weed), Synthetic
  Insert size (bp): 2811
  Promoter: p16 (AT3G60245)
  Tag / fusion protein: cMyc (C terminal on insert)
  Cloning method: Gateway Cloning
Terms and licenses: Academic/Nonprofit Terms; Industry Terms: Not Available to Industry
How to cite: p16 GPS1 was a gift from Wolf Frommer & Alexander Jones (Addgene plasmid # 101083 ; http://n2t.net/addgene:101083 ; RRID:Addgene_101083)
